>Addgene plasmid #117440 | LN92 | addgene full sequence | sequence record 226719 | Addgene NGS Result
GCTCCCTGCTTGTGTGTTGGAGGTCGCTGAGTAGTGCGCGAGCAAAATTTAAGCTACAACAAGGCAAGGC
TTGACCGACAATTGCATGAAGAATCTGCTTAGGGTTAGGCGTTTTGCGCTGCTTCGCGATGTACGGGCCA
GATATACGCGTTGACATTGATTATTGACTAGTTATTAATAGTAATCAATTACGGGGTCATTAGTTCATAG
CCCATATATGGAGTTCCGCGTTACATAACTTACGGTAAATGGCCCGCCTGGCTGACCGCCCAACGACCCC
CGCCCATTGACGTCAATAATGACGTATGTTCCCATAGTAACGCCAATAGGGACTTTCCATTGACGTCAAT
GGGTGGAGTATTTACGGTAAACTGCCCACTTGGCAGTACATCAAGTGTATCATATGCCAAGTACGCCCCC
TATTGACGTCAATGACGGTAAATGGCCCGCCTGGCATTATGCCCAGTACATGACCTTATGGGACTTTCCT
ACTTGGCAGTACATCTACGTATTAGTCATCGCTATTACCATGGTGATGCGGTTTTGGCAGTACATCAATG
GGCGTGGATAGCGGTTTGACTCACGGGGATTTCCAAGTCTCCACCCCATTGACGTCAATGGGAGTTTGTT
TTGGCACCAAAATCAACGGGACTTTCCAAAATGTCGTAACAACTCCGCCCCATTGACGCAAATGGGCGGT
AGGCGTGTACGGTGGGAGGTCTATATAAGCAGAGCTCTCTGGCTAACTAGAGAACCCACTGCTTACTGGC
TTATCGAAATTAATACGACTCACTATAGGGAGACCCAAGCTGGCTAGTTAAGCTTGGTACCGAGCTCGGA
TCCATGTTCAGTCTGATGGCCAACTGCTGCAACTTGTTCAAGCGGTGGCGGGAGCCTGTCAGAAAGGTGA
CACTTGTGATGGTCGGCCTTGATAATGCTGGTAAAACAGCCACAGCAAAGGGAATCCAAGGAGAGCATCC
TGAAGACGTAGCTCCCACTGTTGGCTTTTCTAAAATTGATCTGAGACAAGGAAAGTTCCAAGTTACCATC
TTTGACTTAGGAGGTGGAAAAAGAATTCGGGGAATTTGGAAGAATTATTATGCTGAATCCTATGGGGTAA
TATTTGTTGTGGATTCCAGTGATGAGGAGAGAATGGAAGAAACAAAGGAGACAATGTCCGAAGTGCTAAG
ACACCCGAGGATATCAGGAAAGCCTATATTGGTGCTGGCCAACAAGCAAGACAAGGAGGGGGCTTTAGGC
GAAGCGGATGTGATTGAGTGTCTCTCGCTGGAGAAGCTGGTCAACGAGCACAAGTGCCTGTGTCAGATCG
AACCTTGTTCAGCAGTCTTGGGATATGGAAAGAAAATTGACAAGTCCATTAAAAAGGGGCTTTATTGGCT
ACTGCATATCATTGCAAAGGACTTTGATGCCTTAAGTGAACGCATCCAGAAAGACACAACTGAACAGCGA
GCTCTTGAGGAACAAGAGAAACGTGAGAGGGCTGAACGAGTCCGGAAGTTAAGGGAAGAAAGAGAACGAG
AGCAGACGGAACTTGATGGGACCAGTGGTCTGGCTGAGATTGACTCAGGACCAGTTCTTGCGAATCCTTT
CCAACCCATTGCAGCTGTAATCATTGAGAATGAAAAGAAGCAGGAAAAAGAGAAAAAGAAGCAGACCGTG
GAGAAGGACAGTGATGTTGGTCTCCTAGAACATAAAGTGGAGCCAGAGCAAGCAGCGCCTCAGAGTGAGG
CAGATTGCTGCCTCCAAAACCCTGACGAGCGAGTGGTGGACAGTTACAGGGAGGCACTGTCGCAGCAGCT
GGACAGTGAGGATGAGCAGGACCAGCGAGGGTCAGAGTCCGGGGAAAACAGTAAGAAGAAAACCAAGAAA
CTAAGAATGAAAAGGAGTCATCGGGTAGAACCAGTCAATACAGACGAGTCTACTCCAAAGAGTCCCACGC
CTCCCCAACCTCCCCCTCCTGTTGGCTGGGGAACCCCCAAAGTCACTAGACTTCCAAAACTTGAGCCTCT
TGGTGAAACACGTCACAATGATTTCTATGGGAAGCCGCTGCCTCCCCTGGCTGTGCGACAGAGACCTAAC
GGTGATGCTCAGGACACGATCTCATACCCATACGATGTTCCAGATTACGCTTAACTCGAGTCTAGAGGGC
CCTTCGAACAAAAACTCATCTCAGAAGAGGATCTGAATATGCATACCGGTCATCATCACCATCACCATTG
AGTTTAAACCCGCTGATCAGCCTCGACTGTGCCTTCTAGTTGCCAGCCATCTGTTGTTTGCCCCTCCCCC
GTGCCTTCCTTGACCCTGGAAGGTGCCACTCCCACTGTCCTTTCCTAATAAAATGAGGAAATTGCATCGC
ATTGTCTGAGTAGGTGTCATTCTATTCTGGGGGGTGGGGTGGGGCAGGACAGCAAGGGGGAGGATTGGGA
AGACAATAGCAGGCATGCTGGGGATGCGGTGGGCTCTATGGCTTCTGAGGCGGAAAGAACCAGCTGGGGC
TCTAGGGGGTATCCCC
[124 nt withheld, positions 2537-2660]
C
[91 nt withheld, positions 2662-2752]
A
[49 nt withheld, positions 2754-2802]
CCTTTGACGTTGGAGTCCACGTTCTTT
[37 nt withheld, positions 2830-2866]
ACCCTATCTCGGTCTATTCTTTTGATTTATAAGGGATTTTGCCGATTTCGGCCTATTGGTTAAAAAATGA
GCTGATTTAACAAAAATTTAACGCGAATTAATTCTGTGGAATGTGTGTCAGTTAGGGTGTGGAAAGTCCC
CAGGCTCCCCAGCAGGCAGAAGTATGCAAAGCATGCATCTCAATTAGTCAGCAACCAGGTGTGGAAAGTC
CCCAGGCTCCCCAGCAGGCAGAAGTATGCAAAGCATGCATCTCAATTAGTCAGCAACCATAGTCCCGCCC
CTAACTCCGCCCATCCCGCCCCTAACTCCGCCCAGTTCCGCCCATTCTCCGCCCCATGGCTGACTAATTT
TTTTTATTTATGCAGAGGCCGAGGCCGCCTCTGCCTCTGAGCTATTCCAGAAGTAGTGAGGAGGCTTTTT
TGGAGGCCTAGGCTTTTGCAAAAAGCTCCCGGGAGCTTGTATATCCATTTTCGGATCTGATCAAGAGACA
GGATGAGGATCGTTTCGCATGATTGAACAAGATGGATTGCACGCAGGTTCTCCGGCCGCTTGGGTGGAGA
GGCTATTCGGCTATGACTGGGCACAACAGACAATCGGCTGCTCTGATGCCGCCGTGTTCCGGCTGTCAGC
GCAGGGGCGCCCGGTTCTTTTTGTCAAGACCGACCTGTCCGGTGCCCTGAATGAACTGCAGGACGAGGCA
GCGCGGCTATCGTGGCTGGCCACGACGGGCGTTCCTTGCGCAGCTGTGCTCGACGTTGTCACTGAAGCGG
GAAGGGACTGGCTGCTATTGGGCGAAGTGCCGGGGCAGGATCTCCTGTCATCTCACCTTGCTCCTGCCGA
GAAAGTATCCATCATGGCTGATGCAATGCGGCGGCTGCATACGCTTGATCCGGCTACCTGCCCATTCGAC
CACCAAGCGAAACATCGCATCGAGCGAGCACGTACTCGGATGGAAGCCGGTCTTGTCGATCAGGATGATC
TGGACGAAGAGCATCAGGGGCTCGCGCCAGCCGAACTGTTCGCCAGGCTCAAGGCGCGCATGCCCGACGG
CGAGGATCTCGTCGTGACCCATGGCGATGCCTGCTTGCCGAATATCATGGTGGAAAATGGCCGCTTTTCT
GGATTCATCGACTGTGGCCGGCTGGGTGTGGCGGACCGCTATCAGGACATAGCGTTGGCTACCCGTGATA
TTGCTGAAGAGCTTGGCGGCGAATGGGCTGACCGCTTCCTCGTGCTTTACGGTATCGCCGCTCCCGATTC
GCAGCGCATCGCCTTCTATCGCCTTCTTGACGAGTTCTTCTGAGCGGGACTCTGGGGTTCGCGAAATGAC
CGACCAAGCGACGCCCAACCTGCCATCACGAGATTTCGATTCCACCGCCGCCTTCTATGAAAGGTTGGGC
TTCGGAATCGTTTTCCGGGACGCCGGCTGGATGATCCTCCAGCGCGGGGATCTCATGCTGGAGTTCTTCG
CCCACCCCAACTTGTTTATTGCAGCTTATAATGGTTACAAATAAAGCAATAGCATCACAAATTTCACAAA
TAAAGCATTTTTTTCACTGCATTCTAGTTGTGGTTTGTCCAAACTCATCAATGTATCTTATCATGTCTGT
ATACCGTCGACCTCTAGCTAGAGCTTGGCGTAATCATGGTCATAGCTGTTTCCTGTGTGAAATTGTTATC
CGCTCACAATTCCACACAACATACGAGCCGGAAGCATAAAGTGTAAAGCCTGGGGTGCCTAATGAGTGAG
CTAACTCACATTAATTGCGTTGCGCTCACTGCCCGCTTTCCAGTCGGGAAACCTGTCGTGCCAGCTGCAT
TAATGAATCGGCCAACGCGCGGGGAGAGGCGGTTTGCGTATTGGGCGCTCTTCCGCTTCCTCGCTCACTG
ACTCGCTGCGCTCGGTCGTTCGGCTGCGGCGAGCGGTATCAGCTCACTCAAAGGCGGTAATACGGTTATC
CACAGAATCAGGGGATAACGCAGGAAAGAACATGTGAGCAAAAGGCCAGCAAAAGGCCAGGAACCGTAAA
AAGGCCGCGTTGCTGGCGTTTTTCCATAGGCTCCGCCCCCCTGACGAGCATCACAAAAATCGACGCTCAA
GTCAGAGGTGGCGAAACCCGACAGGACTATAAAGATACCAGGCGTTTCCCCCTGGAAGCTCCCTCGTGCG
CTCTCCTGTTCCGACCCTGCCGCTTACCGGATACCTGTCCGCCTTTCTCCCTTCGGGAAGCGTGGCGCTT
TCTCATAGCTCACGCTGTAGGTATCTCAGTTCGGTGTAGGTCGTTCGCTCCAAGCTGGGCTGTGTGCACG
AACCCCCCGTTCAGCCCGACCGCTGCGCCTTATCCGGTAACTATCGTCTTGAGTCCAACCCGGTAAGACA
CGACTTATCGCCACTGGCAGCAGCCACTGGTAACAGGATTAGCAGAGCGAGGTATGTAGGCGGTGCTACA
GAGTTCTTGAAGTGGTGGCCTAACTACGGCTACACTAGAAGAACAGTATTTGGTATCTGCGCTCTGCTGA
AGCCAGTTACCTTCGGAAAAAGAGTTGGTAGCTCTTGATCCGGCAAACAAACCACCGCTGGTAGCGGTGG
TTTTTTTGTTTGCAAGCAGCAGATTACGCGCAGAAAAAAAGGATCTCAAGAAGATCCTTTGATCTTTTCT
ACGGGGTCTGACGCTCAGTGGAACGAAAACTCACGTTAAGGGATTTTGGTCATGAGATTATCAAAAAGGA
TCTTCACCTAGATCCTTTTAAATTAAAAATGAAGTTTTAAATCAATCTAAAGTATATATGAGTAAACTTG
GTCTGACAGTTACCAATGCTTAATCAGTGAGGCACCTATCTCAGCGATCTGTCTATTTCGTTCATCCATA
GTTGCCTGACTCCCCGTCGTGTAGATAACTACGATACGGGAGGGCTTACCATCTGGCCCCAGTGCTGCAA
TGATACCGCGAGACCCACGCTCACCGGCTCCAGATTTATCAGCAATAAACCAGCCAGCCGGAAGGGCCGA
GCGCAGAAGTGGTCCTGCAACTTTATCCGCCTCCATCCAGTCTATTAATTGTTGCCGGGAAGCTAGAGTA
AGTAGTTCGCCAGTTAATAGTTTGCGCAACGTTGTTGCCATTGCTACAGGCATCGTGGTGTCACGCTCGT
CGTTTGGTATGGCTTCATTCAGCTCCGGTTCCCAACGATCAAGGCGAGTTACATGATCCCCCATGTTGTG
CAAAAAAGCGGTTAGCTCCTTCGGTCCTCCGATCGTTGTCAGAAGTAAGTTGGCCGCAGTGTTATCACTC
ATGGTTATGGCAGCACTGCATAATTCTCTTACTGTCATGCCATCCGTAAGATGCTTTTCTGTGACTGGTG
AGTACTCAACCAAGTCATTCTGAGAATAGTGTATGCGGCGACCGAGTTGCTCTTGCCCGGCGTCAATACG
GGATAATACCGCGCCACATAGCAGAACTTTAAAAGTGCTCATCATTGGAAAACGTTCTTCGGGGCGAAAA
CTCTCAAGGATCTTACCGCTGTTGAGATCCAGTTCGATGTAACCCACTCGTGCACCCAACTGATCTTCAG
CATCTTTTACTTTCACCAGCGTTTCTGGGTGAGCAAAAACAGGAAGGCAAAATGCCGCAAAAAAGGGAAT
AAGGGCGACACGGAAATGTTGAATACTCATACTCTTCCTTTTTCAATATTATTGAAGCATTTATCAGGGT
TATTGTCTCATGAGCGGATACATATTTGAATGTATTTAGAAAAATAAACAAATAGGGGTTCCGCGCACAT
TTCCCCGAAAAGTGCCACCTGACGTCGACGGATCGGGAGATCTCCCGATCCCCTATGGTGCACTCTCAGT
ACAATCTGCTCTGATGCCGCATAGTTAAGCCAGTATCT
Features (pLannotate 1.2.2; 21 found; start..end, strand, type, name):
    153..532     +  enhancer       CMV enhancer: human cytomegalovirus immediate early enhancer
    533..736     +  promoter       CMV promoter: human cytomegalovirus (CMV) immediate early promoter
    732..765     +  LTR            5' LTR (truncated) (fragment): truncated 5' long terminal repeat (LTR) from HIV-1
    781..799     +  promoter       T7 promoter: promoter for bacteriophage T7 RNA polymerase
    844..2124    +  CDS            Arl13b: AR13B_MOUSE - Also known as Arl2l1. Experimental evidence at protein level: Swiss-Prot protein existence level 1. Cilium-specific protein required to control the microtubule- based, ciliary axoneme structure. May act by maintaining the association between IFT subcomplexes A and B. Binds GTP but is not able to hydrolyze it; the GTPase activity remains unclear. Required to pattern the neural tube. Involved in cerebral cortex development: required for the initial formation of a polarized radial glial scaffold, the first step in the construction of the cerebral cortex, by regulating ciliary signal
   2125..2153    +  CDS            3xHA (fragment): three tandem HA epitope tags
   2267..2491    +  polyA_signal   bGH poly(A) signal: bovine growth hormone polyadenylation signal
   2495..2516    +  promoter       SV40 promoter (fragment): SV40 enhancer and early promoter
   2537..2965    +  rep_origin     f1 ori (sequence partly withheld): f1 bacteriophage origin of replication; arrow indicates direction of (+) strand synthesis
   2979..3308    +  promoter       SV40 promoter: SV40 enhancer and early promoter
   3375..4166    +  CDS            neo: KKA2_KLEPN - Also known as kan, nptII. Experimental evidence at protein level: Swiss-Prot protein existence level 1. Resistance to kanamycin, neomycin, paromomycin, ribostamycin, butirosin and gentamicin B. From Klebsiella pneumoniae.
   4192..4350    +  CDS            ble (fragment): BLE_KLEPN - Experimental evidence at protein level: Swiss-Prot protein existence level 1. Binding protein with a strong affinity to the bleomycin family of antibiotics. Binds to CL990; an antimitotic-antibiotic compound. From Klebsiella pneumoniae.
   4345..4466    +  polyA_signal   SV40 poly(A) signal: SV40 polyadenylation signal
   4539..4555    -  protein_bind   lac operator: The lac repressor binds to the lac operator to inhibit transcription in E. coli. This inhibition can be relieved by adding lactose or isopropyl-β-D-thiogalactopyranoside (IPTG). lac repressor encoded by lacI
   4563..4593    -  promoter       lac promoter: promoter for the E. coli lac operon
   4608..4629    -  protein_bind   CAP binding site: CAP binding activates transcription in the presence of cAMP. E. coli catabolite activator protein
   4642..4734    -  CDS            lacI (fragment): lac repressor; lacI; The lac repressor binds to the lac operator to inhibit transcription in E. coli. This inhibition can be relieved by adding lactose or isopropyl-β-D-thiogalactopyranoside (IPTG).
   4917..5505    -  rep_origin     ori: high-copy-number ColE1/pMB1/pBR322/pUC origin of replication
   5676..6536    -  CDS            AmpR: β-lactamase; bla; confers resistance to ampicillin, carbenicillin, and related antibiotics
   6537..6641    -  promoter       AmpR promoter: bla
   6700..6752    -  misc_feature   bom (fragment): basis of mobility region from pBR322
