[The description below was written by a language model from this plasmid's Addgene catalogue record and pLannotate feature annotations shown in this document.]
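Description:
LN92 is a mammalian expression plasmid built on the pcDNA3.1 backbone that drives expression of mouse ARL13b carrying a C-terminal HA epitope tag. The sequenced plasmid is about 6.8 kb. In bacteria it is maintained at high copy through a ColE1/pUC-type origin and selected with ampicillin via the β-lactamase gene and its native promoter. An f1 phage origin is also present, along with residual lac promoter/operator elements typical of this vector family.

The expression cassette consists of the human cytomegalovirus immediate-early enhancer and promoter, followed by a T7 promoter that can serve for in vitro transcription or as a sequencing site, then the Arl13b open reading frame of roughly 1.28 kb. Immediately downstream and in frame is a short stretch annotated as a fragment of a 3xHA tag, whose length is consistent with the single HA epitope listed in the catalogue entry. Transcripts terminate at the bovine growth hormone polyadenylation signal. A separate cassette with the SV40 enhancer/early promoter, the neomycin phosphotransferase gene and the SV40 poly(A) signal allows G418 selection of stably transfected mammalian cells. A few small annotated fragments, such as the truncated HIV-1 LTR, ble and lacI pieces, are probably backbone remnants or annotation artefacts rather than functional parts.

ARL13b is an ARF-like small GTPase that localises to cilia. It is required for normal axoneme structure and ciliary signalling, and its JBTS8 alias reflects a link to Joubert syndrome. The stated purpose is simply expression of ARL13b. The HA tag would allow the expressed protein to be detected or immunoprecipitated in transfected cells.
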