Addgene plasmid #117440: LN92
Purpose: Expression of ARL13b
Depositing lab: Richard Kahn. Depositing organization: Emory University.
Backbone
  Vector backbone: pcDNA3.1
  Vector type: Mammalian Expression
Growth in bacteria
  Bacterial resistance: Ampicillin, 100 μg/mL
  Growth temperature: 37°C
  Growth strain: DH5alpha
  Copy number: High Copy
Gene/Insert
  Gene/Insert name: ARL13b (alt names: ARL2L1; JBTS8)
  Species: M. musculus (mouse)
  Insert size (bp): 1284
  Entrez Gene: ARL13B (a.k.a. ARL2L1, JBTS8)
  Tag / fusion protein: HA (C terminal on insert)
  Cloning method: Unknown
Terms and licenses: Academic/Nonprofit Terms; Industry Terms: Not Available to Industry
How to cite: LN92 was a gift from Richard Kahn (Addgene plasmid # 117440 ; http://n2t.net/addgene:117440 ; RRID:Addgene_117440)
